Addgene plasmid #166962: KLC1-Myc
Purpose: Expresses FLAG-tagged SFPQ Y527A protein in pcDNA3.1
Depositing lab: Rosalind Segal. Depositing organization: Dana-Farber Cancer Institute. Publication: Binding and transport of SFPQ-RNA granules by KIF5A/KLC1 motors promotes axon survival. Fukuda Y, Pazyra-Murphy MF, Silagi ES, Tasdemir-Yilmaz OE, Li Y, Rose L, Yeoh ZC, Vangos NE, Geffken EA, Seo HS, Adelmant G, Bird GH, Walensky LD, Marto JA, Dhe-Paganon S, Segal RA. J Cell Biol. 2021 Jan 4;220(1). pii: 211577. doi: 10.1083/jcb.202005051. PubMed 33284322.
Backbone
  Vector backbone: pcDNA3.1
  Vector type: Mammalian Expression
Growth in bacteria
  Bacterial resistance: Ampicillin, 100 μg/mL
  Growth temperature: 37°C
  Growth strain: DH5alpha
  Copy number: High Copy
Gene/Insert
  Gene/Insert name: KLC1
  Species: M. musculus (mouse)
  Insert size (bp): 1626
  Entrez Gene: Klc1 (a.k.a. Kns2)
  Promoter: CMV
  Tag / fusion protein: Myc (C terminal on insert)
  Cloning method: Restriction Enzyme; 5′ cloning site Unknown (unknown if destroyed); 3′ cloning site Unknown (unknown if destroyed)
  Sequencing primers: 5′ CMV F
Terms and licenses: Academic/Nonprofit Terms; Industry Terms: Not Available to Industry
How to cite: KLC1-Myc was a gift from Rosalind Segal (Addgene plasmid # 166962 ; http://n2t.net/addgene:166962 ; RRID:Addgene_166962)
