[The description below was written by a language model from this plasmid's Addgene catalogue record and pLannotate feature annotations shown in this document.]
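Description:
KLC1-Myc is a mammalian expression plasmid built on the pcDNA3.1 backbone that carries the mouse kinesin light chain 1 gene (Klc1, also known as Kns2). The sequenced record is about 7.1 kb. The 1,626 bp Klc1 coding sequence sits downstream of the human cytomegalovirus immediate early enhancer and promoter, which drive strong constitutive transcription in mammalian cells, and is followed by the bovine growth hormone polyadenylation signal. A T7 promoter between the CMV promoter and the insert could support in vitro transcription. The catalogue lists a Myc epitope fused to the C terminus of the insert. The feature table does not annotate this tag separately, although there is unannotated sequence between the end of the Klc1 annotation and the poly(A) signal where it could lie.

In bacteria the plasmid replicates from a high-copy ColE1/pUC-type origin and is selected through the β-lactamase (AmpR) gene. An f1 origin is also present. For mammalian cells, an SV40 early promoter drives the neomycin phosphotransferase gene, terminated by an SV40 poly(A) signal, so stable transfectants can be selected with G418. The short HIV-1 LTR, ble, lacI and bom hits are fragments and are probably backbone remnants or annotation artefacts.

The catalogue's purpose line describes a FLAG-tagged SFPQ Y527A construct. This conflicts with the plasmid name, the insert fields and the sequence annotation, all of which point to Myc-tagged KLC1, so the purpose line appears to be an entry error. Kinesin light chains couple cargo to kinesin heavy chains. The associated publication concerns the binding and transport of SFPQ-RNA granules by KIF5A/KLC1 motors in axons, which suggests the plasmid is used to express epitope-tagged KLC1 for interaction and transport studies.
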