Features (pLannotate 1.2.2; 20 found; start..end, strand, type, name):
      1..380     +  enhancer       CMV enhancer: human cytomegalovirus immediate early enhancer
    381..584     +  promoter       CMV promoter: human cytomegalovirus (CMV) immediate early promoter
    580..613     +  LTR            5' LTR (truncated) (fragment): truncated 5' long terminal repeat (LTR) from HIV-1
    629..647     +  promoter       T7 promoter: promoter for bacteriophage T7 RNA polymerase
    705..2330    +  CDS            Klc1: KLC1_MOUSE - Also known as Kns2. Experimental evidence at protein level: Swiss-Prot protein existence level 1. Kinesin is a microtubule-associated force-producing protein that may play a role in organelle transport. The light chain may function in coupling of cargo to the heavy chain or in the modulation of its ATPase activity. From Mus musculus (Mouse).
   2445..2669    +  polyA_signal   bGH poly(A) signal: bovine growth hormone polyadenylation signal
   2673..2694    +  promoter       SV40 promoter (fragment): SV40 enhancer and early promoter
   2715..3143    +  rep_origin     f1 ori (sequence partly withheld): f1 bacteriophage origin of replication; arrow indicates direction of (+) strand synthesis
   3157..3486    +  promoter       SV40 promoter: SV40 enhancer and early promoter
   3553..4344    +  CDS            neo: KKA2_KLEPN - Also known as kan, nptII. Experimental evidence at protein level: Swiss-Prot protein existence level 1. Resistance to kanamycin, neomycin, paromomycin, ribostamycin, butirosin and gentamicin B. From Klebsiella pneumoniae.
   4368..4526    +  CDS            ble (fragment): BLE_KLEPN - Experimental evidence at protein level: Swiss-Prot protein existence level 1. Binding protein with a strong affinity to the bleomycin family of antibiotics. Binds to CL990; an antimitotic-antibiotic compound. From Klebsiella pneumoniae.
   4521..4642    +  polyA_signal   SV40 poly(A) signal: SV40 polyadenylation signal
   4715..4731    -  protein_bind   lac operator: The lac repressor binds to the lac operator to inhibit transcription in E. coli. This inhibition can be relieved by adding lactose or isopropyl-β-D-thiogalactopyranoside (IPTG). lac repressor encoded by lacI
   4739..4769    -  promoter       lac promoter: promoter for the E. coli lac operon
   4784..4805    -  protein_bind   CAP binding site: CAP binding activates transcription in the presence of cAMP. E. coli catabolite activator protein
   4818..4910    -  CDS            lacI (fragment): lac repressor; lacI; The lac repressor binds to the lac operator to inhibit transcription in E. coli. This inhibition can be relieved by adding lactose or isopropyl-β-D-thiogalactopyranoside (IPTG).
   5093..5681    -  rep_origin     ori: high-copy-number ColE1/pMB1/pBR322/pUC origin of replication
   5852..6712    -  CDS            AmpR: β-lactamase; bla; confers resistance to ampicillin, carbenicillin, and related antibiotics
   6713..6817    -  promoter       AmpR promoter: bla
   6876..6928    -  misc_feature   bom (fragment): basis of mobility region from pBR322
>Addgene plasmid #166962 | KLC1-Myc | addgene full sequence | sequence record 328025 | Addgene NGS Result
GACATTGATTATTGACTAGTTATTAATAGTAATCAATTACGGGGTCATTAGTTCATAGCCCATATATGGA
GTTCCGCGTTACATAACTTACGGTAAATGGCCCGCCTGGCTGACCGCCCAACGACCCCCGCCCATTGACG
TCAATAATGACGTATGTTCCCATAGTAACGCCAATAGGGACTTTCCATTGACGTCAATGGGTGGAGTATT
TACGGTAAACTGCCCACTTGGCAGTACATCAAGTGTATCATATGCCAAGTACGCCCCCTATTGACGTCAA
TGACGGTAAATGGCCCGCCTGGCATTATGCCCAGTACATGACCTTATGGGACTTTCCTACTTGGCAGTAC
ATCTACGTATTAGTCATCGCTATTACCATGGTGATGCGGTTTTGGCAGTACATCAATGGGCGTGGATAGC
GGTTTGACTCACGGGGATTTCCAAGTCTCCACCCCATTGACGTCAATGGGAGTTTGTTTTGGCACCAAAA
TCAACGGGACTTTCCAAAATGTCGTAACAACTCCGCCCCATTGACGCAAATGGGCGGTAGGCGTGTACGG
TGGGAGGTCTATATAAGCAGAGCTCTCTGGCTAACTAGAGAACCCACTGCTTACTGGCTTATCGAAATTA
ATACGACTCACTATAGGGAGACCCAAGCTGGCTAGCGTTTAAACTTAAGCTTGGTACCGAGCTCGGATCC
CACCATGTATGACAACATGTCCACCATGGTGTACATAAAGGAAGAGAAGCTGGAGAAGCTCACGCAGGAT
GAGATCATCTCTAAGACCAAGCAAGTGATCCAGGGGCTGGAAGCCCTGAAGAATGAGCACAACTCCATCC
TGCAGAGTTTGCTGGAGACGCTGAAGTGCTTGAAGAAGGATGACGAGAGCAACCTGGTGGAAGAGAAATC
CAGCATGATCCGCAAGTCCCTGGAGATGCTGGAGCTTGGCCTGAGCGAGGCGCAGGTGATGATGGCGCTG
TCCAATCACCTGAATGCTGTGGAGTCCGAGAAGCAAAAGCTCCGCGCTCAGGTTCGACGGCTGTGCCAGG
AGAACCAGTGGCTGCGGGATGAGCTGGCCAACACGCAGCAGAAGTTGCAGAAGAGCGAGCAGTCGGTGGC
GCAGCTGGAGGAGGAGAAGAAACACCTGGAGTTCATGAACCAGCTGAAGAAGTACGACGACGACATCTCC
CCCTCGGAGGACAAAGACTCTGATTCTTCCAAAGAGCCGTTGGATGATCTCTTCCCAAATGACGAGGACG
AACCAGGACAAGGAATCCAGCAGCAGCACAGTAGTGCTGCGGCCGCCGCCCAGCAGGGCGGCTACGAGAT
CCCTGCAAGGCTGCGCACGCTCCACAACTTGGTGATCCAGTATGCTTCACAGGGGCGTTACGAGGTGGCG
GTGCCACTCTGCAAGCAGGCCCTGGAGGATCTGGAGAAGACTTCCGGCCACGACCACCCCGATGTGGCTA
CCATGCTCAACATCTTGGCCCTGGTGTACAGGGATCAGAACAAGTATAAAGATGCAGCTAACCTCCTGAA
CGACGCCCTGGCTATCCGCGAGAAAACCCTGGGCAGAGATCACCCCGCGGTGGCAGCGACTCTGAACAAC
CTAGCAGTACTGTACGGTAAGCGAGGGAAGTACAAGGAGGCGGAGCCGCTGTGTAAACGAGCCCTGGAGA
TCAGGGAGAAGGTTCTGGGAAAGGATCATCCTGATGTTGCCAAACAGTTAAATAACCTGGCCCTGCTGTG
CCAGAACCAGGGCAAGTACGAGGAGGTGGAGTATTATTACCAGAGGGCCCTGGGCATCTACCAGACGAAG
CTGGGGCCCGACGATCCCAACGTGGCCAAGACCAAGAACAACCTGGCCTCCTGTTATCTGAAACAAGGGA
AGTTCAAGCAGGCAGAAACGCTGTACAAGGAGATTCTCACCCGCGCACACGAGCGGGAGTTTGGATCTGT
GGACGACGAGAACAAGCCCATCTGGATGCACGCTGAAGAGAGAGAGGAGTGCAAAGGCAAGCAGAAGGAC
GGGTCGGCTTTTGGAGAGTATGGCGGCTGGTATAAAGCCTGCAAAGTGGACAGTCCCACCGTCACAACCA
CCTTGAAAAACCTTGGAGCACTTTACCGACGGCAGGGGAAGTTTGAAGCTGCAGAGACATTGGAAGAAGC
CGCCATGAGGTCACGTAAGCAGGGTCTTGACAATGTTCACAAACAGAGAGTGGCTGAAGTGCTAAATGAC
CCTGAGAGCATGGAGAAGCGGAGGAGCCGGGAGAGTCTCAATATGGACGTGGTCAAGTACGAGAGTGGCC
CTGACGGAGGGGAGGAAGCCGGAAGCGAACAAAAACTCATCTCAGAAGAGGATCTGTAAAATTCTGCAGA
TATCCAGCACAGTGGCGGCCGCTCGAGTCTAGAGGGCCCGTTTAAACCCGCTGATCAGCCTCGACTGTGC
CTTCTAGTTGCCAGCCATCTGTTGTTTGCCCCTCCCCCGTGCCTTCCTTGACCCTGGAAGGTGCCACTCC
CACTGTCCTTTCCTAATAAAATGAGGAAATTGCATCGCATTGTCTGAGTAGGTGTCATTCTATTCTGGGG
GGTGGGGTGGGGCAGGACAGCAAGGGGGAGGATTGGGAAGACAATAGCAGGCATGCTGGGGATGCGGTGG
GCTCTATGGCTTCTGAGGCGGAAAGAACCAGCTGGGGCTCTAGGGGGTATCCCC
[124 nt withheld, positions 2715-2838]
C
[91 nt withheld, positions 2840-2930]
A
[49 nt withheld, positions 2932-2980]
CCTTTGACGTTGGAGTCCACGTTCTTT
[37 nt withheld, positions 3008-3044]
ACCCTATCTCGGTCTATTCTTTTGATTTATAAGGGATTTTGCCGATTTCGGCCTATTGGTTAAAAAATGA
GCTGATTTAACAAAAATTTAACGCGAATTAATTCTGTGGAATGTGTGTCAGTTAGGGTGTGGAAAGTCCC
CAGGCTCCCCAGCAGGCAGAAGTATGCAAAGCATGCATCTCAATTAGTCAGCAACCAGGTGTGGAAAGTC
CCCAGGCTCCCCAGCAGGCAGAAGTATGCAAAGCATGCATCTCAATTAGTCAGCAACCATAGTCCCGCCC
CTAACTCCGCCCATCCCGCCCCTAACTCCGCCCAGTTCCGCCCATTCTCCGCCCCATGGCTGACTAATTT
TTTTTATTTATGCAGAGGCCGAGGCCGCCTCTGCCTCTGAGCTATTCCAGAAGTAGTGAGGAGGCTTTTT
TGGAGGCCTAGGCTTTTGCAAAAAGCTCCCGGGAGCTTGTATATCCATTTTCGGATCTGATCAAGAGACA
GGATGAGGATCGTTTCGCATGATTGAACAAGATGGATTGCACGCAGGTTCTCCGGCCGCTTGGGTGGAGA
GGCTATTCGGCTATGACTGGGCACAACAGACAATCGGCTGCTCTGATGCCGCCGTGTTCCGGCTGTCAGC
GCAGGGGCGCCCGGTTCTTTTTGTCAAGACCGACCTGTCCGGTGCCCTGAATGAACTGCAGGACGAGGCA
GCGCGGCTATCGTGGCTGGCCACGACGGGCGTTCCTTGCGCAGCTGTGCTCGACGTTGTCACTGAAGCGG
GAAGGGACTGGCTGCTATTGGGCGAAGTGCCGGGGCAGGATCTCCTGTCATCTCACCTTGCTCCTGCCGA
GAAAGTATCCATCATGGCTGATGCAATGCGGCGGCTGCATACGCTTGATCCGGCTACCTGCCCATTCGAC
CACCAAGCGAAACATCGCATCGAGCGAGCACGTACTCGGATGGAAGCCGGTCTTGTCGATCAGGATGATC
TGGACGAAGAGCATCAGGGGCTCGCGCCAGCCGAACTGTTCGCCAGGCTCAAGGCGCGCATGCCCGACGG
CGAGGATCTCGTCGTGACCCATGGCGATGCCTGCTTGCCGAATATCATGGTGGAAAATGGCCGCTTTTCT
GGATTCATCGACTGTGGCCGGCTGGGTGTGGCGGACCGCTATCAGGACATAGCGTTGGCTACCCGTGATA
TTGCTGAAGAGCTTGGCGGCGAATGGGCTGACCGCTTCCTCGTGCTTTACGGTATCGCCGCTCCCGATTC
GCAGCGCATCGCCTTCTATCGCCTTCTTGACGAGTTCTTCTGAGCGGGACTCTGGGGTTCGAAATGACCG
ACCAAGCGACGCCCAACCTGCCATCACGAGATTTCGATTCCACCGCCGCCTTCTATGAAAGGTTGGGCTT
CGGAATCGTTTTCCGGGACGCCGGCTGGATGATCCTCCAGCGCGGGGATCTCATGCTGGAGTTCTTCGCC
CACCCCAACTTGTTTATTGCAGCTTATAATGGTTACAAATAAAGCAATAGCATCACAAATTTCACAAATA
AAGCATTTTTTTCACTGCATTCTAGTTGTGGTTTGTCCAAACTCATCAATGTATCTTATCATGTCTGTAT
ACCGTCGACCTCTAGCTAGAGCTTGGCGTAATCATGGTCATAGCTGTTTCCTGTGTGAAATTGTTATCCG
CTCACAATTCCACACAACATACGAGCCGGAAGCATAAAGTGTAAAGCCTGGGGTGCCTAATGAGTGAGCT
AACTCACATTAATTGCGTTGCGCTCACTGCCCGCTTTCCAGTCGGGAAACCTGTCGTGCCAGCTGCATTA
ATGAATCGGCCAACGCGCGGGGAGAGGCGGTTTGCGTATTGGGCGCTCTTCCGCTTCCTCGCTCACTGAC
TCGCTGCGCTCGGTCGTTCGGCTGCGGCGAGCGGTATCAGCTCACTCAAAGGCGGTAATACGGTTATCCA
CAGAATCAGGGGATAACGCAGGAAAGAACATGTGAGCAAAAGGCCAGCAAAAGGCCAGGAACCGTAAAAA
GGCCGCGTTGCTGGCGTTTTTCCATAGGCTCCGCCCCCCTGACGAGCATCACAAAAATCGACGCTCAAGT
CAGAGGTGGCGAAACCCGACAGGACTATAAAGATACCAGGCGTTTCCCCCTGGAAGCTCCCTCGTGCGCT
CTCCTGTTCCGACCCTGCCGCTTACCGGATACCTGTCCGCCTTTCTCCCTTCGGGAAGCGTGGCGCTTTC
TCATAGCTCACGCTGTAGGTATCTCAGTTCGGTGTAGGTCGTTCGCTCCAAGCTGGGCTGTGTGCACGAA
CCCCCCGTTCAGCCCGACCGCTGCGCCTTATCCGGTAACTATCGTCTTGAGTCCAACCCGGTAAGACACG
ACTTATCGCCACTGGCAGCAGCCACTGGTAACAGGATTAGCAGAGCGAGGTATGTAGGCGGTGCTACAGA
GTTCTTGAAGTGGTGGCCTAACTACGGCTACACTAGAAGAACAGTATTTGGTATCTGCGCTCTGCTGAAG
CCAGTTACCTTCGGAAAAAGAGTTGGTAGCTCTTGATCCGGCAAACAAACCACCGCTGGTAGCGGTGGTT
TTTTTGTTTGCAAGCAGCAGATTACGCGCAGAAAAAAAGGATCTCAAGAAGATCCTTTGATCTTTTCTAC
GGGGTCTGACGCTCAGTGGAACGAAAACTCACGTTAAGGGATTTTGGTCATGAGATTATCAAAAAGGATC
TTCACCTAGATCCTTTTAAATTAAAAATGAAGTTTTAAATCAATCTAAAGTATATATGAGTAAACTTGGT
CTGACAGTTACCAATGCTTAATCAGTGAGGCACCTATCTCAGCGATCTGTCTATTTCGTTCATCCATAGT
TGCCTGACTCCCCGTCGTGTAGATAACTACGATACGGGAGGGCTTACCATCTGGCCCCAGTGCTGCAATG
ATACCGCGAGACCCACGCTCACCGGCTCCAGATTTATCAGCAATAAACCAGCCAGCCGGAAGGGCCGAGC
GCAGAAGTGGTCCTGCAACTTTATCCGCCTCCATCCAGTCTATTAATTGTTGCCGGGAAGCTAGAGTAAG
TAGTTCGCCAGTTAATAGTTTGCGCAACGTTGTTGCCATTGCTACAGGCATCGTGGTGTCACGCTCGTCG
TTTGGTATGGCTTCATTCAGCTCCGGTTCCCAACGATCAAGGCGAGTTACATGATCCCCCATGTTGTGCA
AAAAAGCGGTTAGCTCCTTCGGTCCTCCGATCGTTGTCAGAAGTAAGTTGGCCGCAGTGTTATCACTCAT
GGTTATGGCAGCACTGCATAATTCTCTTACTGTCATGCCATCCGTAAGATGCTTTTCTGTGACTGGTGAG
TACTCAACCAAGTCATTCTGAGAATAGTGTATGCGGCGACCGAGTTGCTCTTGCCCGGCGTCAATACGGG
ATAATACCGCGCCACATAGCAGAACTTTAAAAGTGCTCATCATTGGAAAACGTTCTTCGGGGCGAAAACT
CTCAAGGATCTTACCGCTGTTGAGATCCAGTTCGATGTAACCCACTCGTGCACCCAACTGATCTTCAGCA
TCTTTTACTTTCACCAGCGTTTCTGGGTGAGCAAAAACAGGAAGGCAAAATGCCGCAAAAAAGGGAATAA
GGGCGACACGGAAATGTTGAATACTCATACTCTTCCTTTTTCAATATTATTGAAGCATTTATCAGGGTTA
TTGTCTCATGAGCGGATACATATTTGAATGTATTTAGAAAAATAAACAAATAGGGGTTCCGCGCACATTT
CCCCGAAAAGTGCCACCTGACGTCGACGGATCGGGAGATCTCCCGATCCCCTATGGTGCACTCTCAGTAC
AATCTGCTCTGATGCCGCATAGTTAAGCCAGTATCTGCTCCCTGCTTGTGTGTTGGAGGTCGCTGAGTAG
TGCGCGAGCAAAATTTAAGCTACAACAAGGCAAGGCTTGACCGACAATTGCATGAAGAATCTGCTTAGGG
TTAGGCGTTTTGCGCTGCTTCGCGATGTACGGGCCAGATATACGCGTT
